Addgene plasmid #13086: hTLR4
Depositing lab: Ruslan Medzhitov. Depositing organization: Yale University.
Backbone
  Vector backbone: pcDNA3.1
  Backbone manufacturer: Invitrogen
  Backbone size w/o insert (bp): 5400
  Vector type: Mammalian Expression
  Selectable markers: Neomycin (select with G418)
Growth in bacteria
  Bacterial resistance: Ampicillin, 100 μg/mL
  Growth temperature: 37°C
  Growth strain: DH5alpha
  Copy number: High Copy
Gene/Insert
  Gene/Insert name: TLR4 (alt name: toll-like receptor 4)
  Species: H. sapiens (human)
  Insert size (bp): 2500
  GenBank ID: NM_138554
  Entrez Gene: TLR4 (a.k.a. ARMD10, CD284, TLR-4, TOLL)
  Cloning method: Restriction Enzyme; 5′ cloning site HindIII (not destroyed); 3′ cloning site XhoI (not destroyed)
  Sequencing primers: 5′ T7; 3′ BGH rev
Terms and licenses: Academic/Nonprofit Terms; Industry Terms: Not Available to Industry
How to cite: hTLR4 was a gift from Ruslan Medzhitov (Addgene plasmid # 13086 ; http://n2t.net/addgene:13086 ; RRID:Addgene_13086)
