[The description below was written by a language model from this plasmid's Addgene catalogue record and pLannotate feature annotations shown in this document.]
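Description:
hTLR4 is a mammalian expression plasmid carrying the human toll-like receptor 4 coding sequence in the pcDNA3.1 backbone. The insert of about 2.5 kb was cloned between HindIII and XhoI sites, both of which remain intact. In the sequenced record of roughly 7.9 kb it appears as a single TLR4 open reading frame. Transcription is driven by the human cytomegalovirus immediate early enhancer and promoter, and it ends at the bovine growth hormone polyadenylation signal. A T7 promoter lies just upstream of the insert and an SP6 promoter sits on the opposite flank. These can serve as priming sites for sequencing or as start points for in vitro transcription. No epitope tag or reporter is annotated, so the receptor appears to be expressed untagged.

In E. coli the plasmid replicates from a high-copy ColE1/pUC-type origin and is selected with ampicillin through the bla gene. An f1 origin is also present, which permits single-stranded DNA production. For mammalian cells, a separate cassette places the neomycin phosphotransferase gene under the SV40 early promoter/enhancer with an SV40 polyadenylation signal, so stable transfectants can be selected with G418. The automated annotation also reports short fragments of lacI, the lac promoter/operator region, ble, bom and an HIV-1 LTR. These are small partial matches and most likely reflect backbone remnants or sequence similarity rather than functional elements.

TLR4 works with LY96 (MD-2) and CD14 to sense bacterial lipopolysaccharide, and it signals through MyD88, TIRAP and TRAF6 to activate NF-κB. The record does not state a specific application, but the design suits transient or stable expression of human TLR4 in cultured mammalian cells, for example to study innate immune signalling.
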