Features (pLannotate 1.2.2; 21 found; start..end, strand, type, name):
      2..94      +  CDS            lacI (fragment): lac repressor; lacI; The lac repressor binds to the lac operator to inhibit transcription in E. coli. This inhibition can be relieved by adding lactose or isopropyl-β-D-thiogalactopyranoside (IPTG).
    107..128     +  protein_bind   CAP binding site: CAP binding activates transcription in the presence of cAMP. E. coli catabolite activator protein
    143..173     +  promoter       lac promoter: promoter for the E. coli lac operon
    181..197     +  protein_bind   lac operator: The lac repressor binds to the lac operator to inhibit transcription in E. coli. This inhibition can be relieved by adding lactose or isopropyl-β-D-thiogalactopyranoside (IPTG). lac repressor encoded by lacI
    270..391     -  polyA_signal   SV40 poly(A) signal: SV40 polyadenylation signal
    386..544     -  CDS            ble (fragment): BLE_KLEPN - Experimental evidence at protein level: Swiss-Prot protein existence level 1. Binding protein with a strong affinity to the bleomycin family of antibiotics. Binds to CL990; an antimitotic-antibiotic compound. From Klebsiella pneumoniae.
    568..1359    -  CDS            neo: KKA2_KLEPN - Also known as kan, nptII. Experimental evidence at protein level: Swiss-Prot protein existence level 1. Resistance to kanamycin, neomycin, paromomycin, ribostamycin, butirosin and gentamicin B. From Klebsiella pneumoniae.
   1426..1755    -  promoter       SV40 promoter: SV40 enhancer and early promoter
   1769..2197    -  rep_origin     f1 ori (sequence partly withheld): f1 bacteriophage origin of replication; arrow indicates direction of (+) strand synthesis
   2218..2239    -  promoter       SV40 promoter (fragment): SV40 enhancer and early promoter
   2243..2467    -  polyA_signal   bGH poly(A) signal: bovine growth hormone polyadenylation signal
   2493..2511    +  promoter       SP6 promoter: promoter for bacteriophage SP6 RNA polymerase
   2576..5092    -  CDS            TLR4: TLR4_HUMAN - Experimental evidence at protein level: Swiss-Prot protein existence level 1. Cooperates with LY96 and CD14 to mediate the innate immune response to bacterial lipopolysaccharide (LPS) (PubMed:27022195). Acts via MYD88, TIRAP and TRAF6, leading to NF-kappa-B activation, cytokine secretion and the inflammatory response (PubMed:9237759, PubMed:10835634, PubMed:27022195,PubMed:21393102). Also involved in LPS-independent inflammatory responses triggered by free fatty acids, such as palmitate, and Ni(2+). Responses triggered by Ni(2+) require non-conserved histidines and are, therefore,
   5132..5150    -  promoter       T7 promoter: promoter for bacteriophage T7 RNA polymerase
   5166..5199    -  LTR            5' LTR (truncated) (fragment): truncated 5' long terminal repeat (LTR) from HIV-1
   5195..5398    -  promoter       CMV promoter: human cytomegalovirus (CMV) immediate early promoter
   5399..5778    -  enhancer       CMV enhancer: human cytomegalovirus immediate early enhancer
   5933..5985    +  misc_feature   bom (fragment): basis of mobility region from pBR322
   6044..6148    +  promoter       AmpR promoter: bla
   6149..7009    +  CDS            AmpR: β-lactamase; bla; confers resistance to ampicillin, carbenicillin, and related antibiotics
   7180..7768    +  rep_origin     ori: high-copy-number ColE1/pMB1/pBR322/pUC origin of replication
>Addgene plasmid #13086 | hTLR4 | addgene full sequence | sequence record 142442 | Addgene NGS result
AGCGCCCAATACGCAAACCGCCTCTCCCCGCGCGTTGGCCGATTCATTAATGCAGCTGGCACGACAGGTT
TCCCGACTGGAAAGCGGGCAGTGAGCGCAACGCAATTAATGTGAGTTAGCTCACTCATTAGGCACCCCAG
GCTTTACACTTTATGCTTCCGGCTCGTATGTTGTGTGGAATTGTGAGCGGATAACAATTTCACACAGGAA
ACAGCTATGACCATGATTACGCCAAGCTCTAGCTAGAGGTCGACGGTATACAGACATGATAAGATACATT
GATGAGTTTGGACAAACCACAACTAGAATGCAGTGAAAAAAATGCTTTATTTGTGAAATTTGTGATGCTA
TTGCTTTATTTGTAACCATTATAAGCTGCAATAAACAAGTTGGGGTGGGCGAAGAACTCCAGCATGAGAT
CCCCGCGCTGGAGGATCATCCAGCCGGCGTCCCGGAAAACGATTCCGAAGCCCAACCTTTCATAGAAGGC
GGCGGTGGAATCGAAATCTCGTGATGGCAGGTTGGGCGTCGCTTGGTCGGTCATTTCGAACCCCAGAGTC
CCGCTCAGAAGAACTCGTCAAGAAGGCGATAGAAGGCGATGCGCTGCGAATCGGGAGCGGCGATACCGTA
AAGCACGAGGAAGCGGTCAGCCCATTCGCCGCCAAGCTCTTCAGCAATATCACGGGTAGCCAACGCTATG
TCCTGATAGCGGTCCGCCACACCCAGCCGGCCACAGTCGATGAATCCAGAAAAGCGGCCATTTTCCACCA
TGATATTCGGCAAGCAGGCATCGCCATGGGTCACGACGAGATCCTCGCCGTCGGGCATGCGCGCCTTGAG
CCTGGCGAACAGTTCGGCTGGCGCGAGCCCCTGATGCTCTTCGTCCAGATCATCCTGATCGACAAGACCG
GCTTCCATCCGAGTACGTGCTCGCTCGATGCGATGTTTCGCTTGGTGGTCGAATGGGCAGGTAGCCGGAT
CAAGCGTATGCAGCCGCCGCATTGCATCAGCCATGATGGATACTTTCTCGGCAGGAGCAAGGTGAGATGA
CAGGAGATCCTGCCCCGGCACTTCGCCCAATAGCAGCCAGTCCCTTCCCGCTTCAGTGACAACGTCGAGC
ACAGCTGCGCAAGGAACGCCCGTCGTGGCCAGCCACGATAGCCGCGCTGCCTCGTCCTGCAGTTCATTCA
GGGCACCGGACAGGTCGGTCTTGACAAAAAGAACCGGGCGCCCCTGCGCTGACAGCCGGAACACGGCGGC
ATCAGAGCAGCCGATTGTCTGTTGTGCCCAGTCATAGCCGAATAGCCTCTCCACCCAAGCGGCCGGAGAA
CCTGCGTGCAATCCATCTTGTTCAATCATGCGAAACGATCCTCATCCTGTCTCTTGATCAGATCCGAAAA
TGGATATACAAGCTCCCGGGAGCTTTTTGCAAAAGCCTAGGCCTCCAAAAAAGCCTCCTCACTACTTCTG
GAATAGCTCAGAGGCAGAGGCGGCCTCGGCCTCTGCATAAATAAAAAAAATTAGTCAGCCATGGGGCGGA
GAATGGGCGGAACTGGGCGGAGTTAGGGGCGGGATGGGCGGAGTTAGGGGCGGGACTATGGTTGCTGACT
AATTGAGATGCATGCTTTGCATACTTCTGCCTGCTGGGGAGCCTGGGGACTTTCCACACCTGGTTGCTGA
CTAATTGAGATGCATGCTTTGCATACTTCTGCCTGCTGGGGAGCCTGGGGACTTTCCACACCCTAACTGA
CACACATTCCACAGAATTAATTCGCGTTAAATTTTTGTTAAATCAGCTCATTTTTTAACCAATAGGCCGA
AATCGGCAAAATCCCTTATAAATCAAAAGAATAGACCGAGATAGGGT
[37 nt withheld, positions 1868-1904]
AAAGAACGTGGACTCCAACGTCAAAGG
[49 nt withheld, positions 1932-1980]
T
[91 nt withheld, positions 1982-2072]
G
[124 nt withheld, positions 2074-2197]
GGGGATACCCCCTAGAGCCCCAGCTGGTTCTTTCCGCCTCAGAAGCCATAGAGCCCACCGCATCCCCAGC
ATGCCTGCTATTGTCTTCCCAATCCTCCCCCTTGCTGTCCTGCCCCACCCCACCCCCCAGAATAGAATGA
CACCTACTCAGACAATGCGATGCAATTTCCTCATTTTATTAGGAAAGGACAGTGGGAGTGGCACCTTCCA
GGGTCAAGGAAGGCACGGGGGAGGGGCAAACAACAGATGGCTGGCAACTAGAAGGCACAGTCGAGGCTGA
TCAGCGAGCTCTAGCATTTAGGTGACACTATAGAATAGGGCCCTCTAGATGCATGCTCGAGAAGAAATGC
CTCAGGAGGTTTTTATTTTTCCTCTTCAGATAGATGTTGCTTCCTGCCAATTGCATCCTGTACCCACTGT
TCCTTCTGGATTCCATGATTTACCATCCAGCAGGGCTTTTCTGAGTCGTCTCCAGAAGATGTGCCGCCCC
AGGACACTGTCCTCCCACTCCAGGTAAGTGTTCCTGCTGAGAAGGCGGTACAGCTCCACCTGCTGCCTGA
GCAGGGTCTTCTCCACCTTCTGCAGGACAATGAAGATGATACCAGCACGACTGCTCAGAAACTGCCAGGT
CTGAGCAATCTCATATTCAAAGATACACCAGCGGCTCTGGATGAAGTGCTGGGACACCACAACAATCACC
TTTCGGCTTTTATGGAAACCTTCATGGATGATGTTGGCAGCAATGGCCACACCGGGAATAAAGTCTCTGT
AGTGAAGGCAGAGCTGAAATGGAGGCACCCCTTCTTCTAAATTCTTTACTAGCTCATTCCTTACCCAGTC
CTCATCCTGGCTTGAGTAGATAACAAAGGCATCATAGATGTTTTCACCTCTACCATACTTTATGCAGCCA
GCAAGAAGCATCAGGTGAAAATAGAACTTATAGACCAGAACTGCTACAACAGATACTACAAGCACACTGA
GGACCGACACACCAATGATGGTCTTATTCATCTGACAGGTGATATTCAAACTCAGCACAGGCATGCCCTG
CTTATCTGAAGGTGTTGCACATTCCATTCGTTCAACTTCCACCAAGAGCTGCCTCTGGTCCTTGATCCAT
TGCAGGAAACTCTGGTGTTCACAAGTACAAGCAAAGTCATTCTGAGTAAGATTTAAGAAAGCTAGACTAC
TTGGAAAATGCTGTAGTTCCTGTTTTTTGGAAGTCATTATGTGATTGAGACTGTAATCAAGAACCTGGAG
GGAGTTCAGACACTTATAAGGAAACGTATCCAATGAAAAGAAGTTGTTGTGGCTCATATTTAGTACCTGA
AGACTGGAGAGTGAGTTAAATGCTGTTGGAGACAACTGCTCCAGTTGACACTGAGAGAGGTCCAGGAAGG
TCAAGTTTCTCAGCTCTGTGAAGATATCTGGAAGGAAGTTTTCCTGGAAAGAATTGCCAGCCATTTTCAA
GACTTCGAGACTGGACAAGCCATTGAAGATGCCATTGAAAGCAACTCTGGTGTGAGTATGAGAAATGTCA
AGGTAAATGAGGTTTCTGAGTGATAGGAATACTGAAAACTCACTCATTTGTTTCAAATTGGAATGCTGGA
AATCCAGATGTTCTAGTTGTTCTAAGCCCAAGAAGTTTGAACTCATGGTAATAACACCATTGAAGCTCAG
ATCTAAATACTTTAGGCTGGTTGTCCCAAAATCACTTTGAGAACAGCAACCTTTGAAACTCAAGCCATTT
CTACTGAGATCTAGAAACTCAAGGCTTGGTAGATCAACTTCTGAAAAAGCATTCCCACCTTTGTTGGAAG
TGAAAGTAAGCCTTTTGAGAGATTTGAGTTTCAATGTGGGAAACTGTCCAAATTTACAGTTAACTAATTC
TAAATGTTGCCATCCGAAATTATAAGAAAAGTCTTTTACCCTTTCAATAGTCACACTCACCAGGGAAAAT
GAAGAAACATTTGTCAAACAATTAAATAAGTCAATAATATCATCGAGGTAGTAGTCTAAGTATGCTAATC
GGAATTCTTCAATGGTCAAATTGCACAGGCCCTCTAGAGCAGATTTGTCAAACTTTTCCAAGTTTCCTTC
ATTTCTAAATTCTCCCAGAACCAAACGATGGACTTCTAAACCAGCCAGACCTTGAATACAAGTTTTCATT
ACATTTAAACTATCAAAATTATTTCTTAAAGTCAGCTTATGAAGCCTAATTTCTTTAAATGCACCTGGTT
GGATAAAGTTCATAGGGTTCAGGGACAGGTCTAAAGAGAGATTGAGTAGGGGCATTTGATGTAGAACCCG
CAAGTCTGTGCAATAAATACTTTGAATCTTGTTGCTGGAAAGGTCCAAGTGCTCTAGATTGGTCAGATTA
GAAAAATACTCAGGTAATTTGAAAGATTGGATAAGATTGTGAGCCACATTAAGTTCTTTCAAAGTTTTGA
GATGTCCAATGGGGAAGTTCTCTAGAGATGCTAGATTTGTCTCCACAGCCACCAGCTTCTGTAAACTTGA
TAGTCCAGAAAAGGCTCCCAGGGCTAAACTCTGGATGGGGTTTCCTGTCAATATTAAGGTAGAGAGGTGG
CTTAGGCTCTGATATGCCCCATCTTCAATTGTCTGGATTTCACACCTGGATAAATCCAGCACCTGCAGTT
CTGGGAAACTGAAGAAGCTATAGCTGCCTAAATGCCTCAGGGGATTAAAGCTCAGGTCCAGGTTCTTGGT
TGAGAAGGGGAGGTTGTCGGGGATTTTGTAGAAATTCAGCTCCATGCATTGATAAGTAATATTAGGAACC
ACCTCCACGCAGGGCTCCCAGCTTTCTGGTCTCACGCAGGAGAGGAAGGCCATGGCTGGGATCAGAGTCC
CAGCCAGGCGCGAGGCAGACATCATCCTGGCATCATCCTCACTGGTTTTGTAAGCTTGGGTCTCCCTATA
GTGAGTCGTATTAATTTCGATAAGCCAGTAAGCAGTGGGTTCTCTAGTTAGCCAGAGAGCTCTGCTTATA
TAGACCTCCCACCGTACACGCCTACCGCCCATTTGCGTCAATGGGGCGGAGTTGTTACGACATTTTGGAA
AGTCCCGTTGATTTTGGTGCCAAAACAAACTCCCATTGACGTCAATGGGGTGGAGACTTGGAAATCCCCG
TGAGTCAAACCGCTATCCACGCCCATTGATGTACTGCCAAAACCGCATCACCATGGTAATAGCGATGACT
AATACGTAGATGTACTGCCAAGTAGGAAAGTCCCATAAGGTCATGTACTGGGCATAATGCCAGGCGGGCC
ATTTACCGTCATTGACGTCAATAGGGGGCGTACTTGGCATATGATACACTTGATGTACTGCCAAGTGGGC
AGTTTACCGTAAATACTCCACCCATTGACGTCAATGGAAAGTCCCTATTGGCGTTACTATGGGAACATAC
GTCATTATTGACGTCAATGGGCGGGGGTCGTTGGGCGGTCAGCCAGGCGGGCCATTTACCGTAAGTTATG
TAACGCGGAACTCCATATATGGGCTATGAACTAATGACCCCGTAATTGATTACTATTAATAACTAGTCAA
TAATCAATGTCAACGCGTATATCTGGCCCGTACATCGCGAAGCAGCGCAAAACGCCTAACCCTAAGCAGA
TTCTTCATGCAATTGTCGGTCAAGCCTTGCCTTGTTGTAGCTTAAATTTTGCTCGCGCACTACTCAGCGA
CCTCCAACACACAAGCAGGGAGCAGATACTGGCTTAACTATGCGGCATCAGAGCAGATTGTACTGAGAGT
GCACCATAGGGGATCGGGAGATCTCCCGATCCGTCGACGTCAGGTGGCACTTTTCGGGGAAATGTGCGCG
GAACCCCTATTTGTTTATTTTTCTAAATACATTCAAATATGTATCCGCTCATGAGACAATAACCCTGATA
AATGCTTCAATAATATTGAAAAAGGAAGAGTATGAGTATTCAACATTTCCGTGTCGCCCTTATTCCCTTT
TTTGCGGCATTTTGCCTTCCTGTTTTTGCTCACCCAGAAACGCTGGTGAAAGTAAAAGATGCTGAAGATC
AGTTGGGTGCACGAGTGGGTTACATCGAACTGGATCTCAACAGCGGTAAGATCCTTGAGAGTTTTCGCCC
CGAAGAACGTTTTCCAATGATGAGCACTTTTAAAGTTCTGCTATGTGGCGCGGTATTATCCCGTATTGAC
GCCGGGCAAGAGCAACTCGGTCGCCGCATACACTATTCTCAGAATGACTTGGTTGAGTACTCACCAGTCA
CAGAAAAGCATCTTACGGATGGCATGACAGTAAGAGAATTATGCAGTGCTGCCATAACCATGAGTGATAA
CACTGCGGCCAACTTACTTCTGACAACGATCGGAGGACCGAAGGAGCTAACCGCTTTTTTGCACAACATG
GGGGATCATGTAACTCGCCTTGATCGTTGGGAACCGGAGCTGAATGAAGCCATACCAAACGACGAGCGTG
ACACCACGATGCCTGTAGCAATGGCAACAACGTTGCGCAAACTATTAACTGGCGAACTACTTACTCTAGC
TTCCCGGCAACAATTAATAGACTGGATGGAGGCGGATAAAGTTGCAGGACCACTTCTGCGCTCGGCCCTT
CCGGCTGGCTGGTTTATTGCTGATAAATCTGGAGCCGGTGAGCGTGGGTCTCGCGGTATCATTGCAGCAC
TGGGGCCAGATGGTAAGCCCTCCCGTATCGTAGTTATCTACACGACGGGGAGTCAGGCAACTATGGATGA
ACGAAATAGACAGATCGCTGAGATAGGTGCCTCACTGATTAAGCATTGGTAACTGTCAGACCAAGTTTAC
TCATATATACTTTAGATTGATTTAAAACTTCATTTTTAATTTAAAAGGATCTAGGTGAAGATCCTTTTTG
ATAATCTCATGACCAAAATCCCTTAACGTGAGTTTTCGTTCCACTGAGCGTCAGACCCCGTAGAAAAGAT
CAAAGGATCTTCTTGAGATCCTTTTTTTCTGCGCGTAATCTGCTGCTTGCAAACAAAAAAACCACCGCTA
CCAGCGGTGGTTTGTTTGCCGGATCAAGAGCTACCAACTCTTTTTCCGAAGGTAACTGGCTTCAGCAGAG
CGCAGATACCAAATACTGTTCTTCTAGTGTAGCCGTAGTTAGGCCACCACTTCAAGAACTCTGTAGCACC
GCCTACATACCTCGCTCTGCTAATCCTGTTACCAGTGGCTGCTGCCAGTGGCGATAAGTCGTGTCTTACC
GGGTTGGACTCAAGACGATAGTTACCGGATAAGGCGCAGCGGTCGGGCTGAACGGGGGGTTCGTGCACAC
AGCCCAGCTTGGAGCGAACGACCTACACCGAACTGAGATACCTACAGCGTGAGCTATGAGAAAGCGCCAC
GCTTCCCGAAGGGAGAAAGGCGGACAGGTATCCGGTAAGCGGCAGGGTCGGAACAGGAGAGCGCACGAGG
GAGCTTCCAGGGGGAAACGCCTGGTATCTTTATAGTCCTGTCGGGTTTCGCCACCTCTGACTTGAGCGTC
GATTTTTGTGATGCTCGTCAGGGGGGCGGAGCCTATGGAAAAACGCCAGCAACGCGGCCTTTTTACGGTT
CCTGGCCTTTTGCTGGCCTTTTGCTCACATGTTCTTTCCTGCGTTATCCCCTGATTCTGTGGATAACCGT
ATTACCGCCTTTGAGTGAGCTGATACCGCTCGCCGCAGCCGAACGACCGAGCGCAGCGAGTCAGTGAGCG
AGGAAGCGGAAG
