>Addgene plasmid #13086 | hTLR4 | addgene partial sequence | sequence record 19460 | 13086 with BGH-rev
TATAGAATAGGGCCCTCTAGATGCATGCTCGAGAAGAAATGCCTCAGGAGGTTTTTATTTTTCCTCTTCA
GATAGATGTTGCTTCCTGCCAATTGCATCCTGTACCCACTGTTCCTTCTGGATTCCATGATTTACCATCC
AGCAGGGCTTTTCTGAGTCGTCTCCAGAAGATGTGCCGCCCCAGGACACTGTCCTCCCACTCCAGGTAAG
TGTTCCTGCTGAGAAGGCGGTACAGCTCCACCTGCTGCCTGAGCAGGGTCTTCTCCACCTTCTGCAGGAC
AATGAAGATGATACCAGCACGACTGCTCAGAAACTGCCAGGTCTGAGCAATCTCATATTCAAAGATACAC
CAGCGGCTCTGGATGAAGTGCTGGGACACCACAACAATCACCTTTCGGCTTTTATGGAAACCTTCATGGA
TGATGTTGGCAGCAATGGCCACACCGGGAATAAAGTCTCTGTAGTGAAGGCAGAGCTGAAATGGAGGCAC
CCCTTCTTCTAAATTCTTTACTAGCTCATTCCTTACCCAGTCCTCATCCTGGCTTGAGTAGATAACAAAG
GCATCATAGATGTTTTCACCTCTACCATACTTTATGCAGCCAGCAAGAAGCATCAGGTGAAAATAGAACT
TATAGACCAGAACTGCTACAACAGATACTACAAGCA
