>Addgene plasmid #13086 | hTLR4 | addgene partial sequence | sequence record 55050 | CMV-F 5'-CGCAAATGGGCGGTAGGCGTG-3'
TAGAGAACCCACTGCTTACTGGCTTATCGAAATTAATACGACTCACTATAGGGAGACCCAAGCTTACAAA
ACCAGTGAGGATGATGCCAGGATGATGTCTGCCTCGCGCCTGGCTGGGACTCTGATCCCAGCCATGGCCT
TCCTCTCCTGCGTGAGACCAGAAAGCTGGGAGCCCTGCGTGGAGGTGGTTCCTAATATTACTTATCAATG
CATGGAGCTGAATTTCTACAAAATCCCCGACAACCTCCCCTTCTCAACCAAGAACCTGGACCTGAGCTTT
AATCCCCTGAGGCATTTAGGCAGCTATAGCTTCTTCAGTTTCCCAGAACTGCAGGTGCTGGATTTATCCA
GGTGTGAAATCCAGACAATTGAAGATGGGGCATATCAGAGCCTAAGCCACCTCTCTACCTTAATATTGAC
AGGAAACCCCATCCAGAGTTTAGCCCTGGGAGCCTTTTCTGGACTATCAAGTTTACAGAAGCTGGTGGCT
GTGGAGACAAATCTAGCATCTCTAGAGAACTTCCCCATTGGACATCTCAAAACTTTGAAAGAACTTAATG
TGGCTCACAATCTTATCCAATCTTTCAAATTACCTGAGTATTTTTCTAATCTGACCAATCTAGAGCACTT
GGACCTTTCCAGCAACAAGATTCAAAGTATTTATTGCACAGACTTGCGGGTTCTACATCAAATGCCCCTA
CTCAATCTCTCTTTAGACCTGTCCCTGAACCCTATGAAC
